Addgene plasmid #32894: pEGFP-H1.1
Depositing lab: Michael Hendzel. Depositing organization: University of Alberta. Publication: H1 family histones in the nucleus. Control of binding and localization by the C-terminal domain. Th'ng JP, Sung R, Ye M, Hendzel MJ. J Biol Chem. 2005 Jul 29;280(30):27809-14. Epub 2005 May 23. 10.1074/jbc.M501627200 PubMed 15911621.
Backbone
  Vector backbone: pEGFP-C1
  Backbone manufacturer: Clontech
  Backbone size w/o insert (bp): 4700
  Vector type: Mammalian Expression
  Selectable markers: Neomycin (select with G418)
Growth in bacteria
  Bacterial resistance: Kanamycin, 50 μg/mL
  Growth temperature: 37°C
  Growth strain: DH5alpha
  Copy number: High Copy
Gene/Insert
  Gene/Insert name: Histone H1.1 (alt name: HIST1 H1A)
  Species: H. sapiens (human)
  Insert size (bp): 648
  GenBank ID: X57130 Q02539
  Entrez Gene: H1-1 (a.k.a. H1.1, H1A, H1F1, HIST1, HIST1H1A)
  Promoter: CMV
  Tag / fusion protein: EGFP (N terminal on backbone)
  Cloning method: Restriction Enzyme; 5′ cloning site BglII (not destroyed); 3′ cloning site BamHI (not destroyed)
  Sequencing primers: 5′ EGFP-C; 3′ SV40pA-R
Terms and licenses: Academic/Nonprofit Terms; Industry Terms: Not Available to Industry
How to cite: pEGFP-H1.1 was a gift from Michael Hendzel (Addgene plasmid # 32894 ; http://n2t.net/addgene:32894 ; RRID:Addgene_32894)
