[The description below was written by a language model from this plasmid's Addgene catalogue record and pLannotate feature annotations shown in this document.]
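Description:
pEGFP-H1.1 is a mammalian expression plasmid built on the Clontech pEGFP-C1 backbone that produces human linker histone H1.1 (H1-1, also known as HIST1H1A) fused to the C-terminus of EGFP. The roughly 650 bp H1.1 coding sequence was inserted between the BglII and BamHI sites of the multiple cloning site, both of which are retained, so that it reads in frame directly downstream of EGFP. Transcription of the fusion is driven by the human cytomegalovirus immediate early enhancer and promoter and terminated by an SV40 polyadenylation signal. The sequenced record is 5,262 nt, consistent with the stated backbone and insert sizes.

Propagation in E. coli relies on a high-copy ColE1/pUC-type origin, and an f1 phage origin is also present for single-stranded DNA production. A single Tn5 aminoglycoside phosphotransferase gene (NeoR/KanR) serves both hosts. A bacterial bla-type promoter drives it to give kanamycin resistance in bacteria, while the SV40 early promoter, with an HSV TK polyadenylation signal downstream, drives it in mammalian cells to allow G418 selection of stable transfectants. The short large T antigen, ble and bGH poly(A) fragments in the annotation are most likely partial-match residues of the backbone rather than functional elements.

H1 histones bind linker DNA between nucleosomes and promote higher-order chromatin folding. This fluorescent fusion allows the H1.1 variant to be visualised in living or fixed cells, and the associated publication concerns nuclear localisation and chromatin binding of H1 family members and the role of their C-terminal domains.
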