Features (pLannotate 1.2.2; 15 found; start..end, strand, type, name):
      1..304     +  enhancer       CMV enhancer: human cytomegalovirus immediate early enhancer
    305..508     +  promoter       CMV promoter: human cytomegalovirus (CMV) immediate early promoter
    553..1269    +  CDS            EGFP: EGFP is a basic (constitutively fluorescent) green fluorescent protein published in 1996, derived from Aequorea victoria. It is reported to be a rapidly-maturing weak dimer with moderate acid sensitivity.
   1285..1929    +  CDS            H1-1: H11_HUMAN - Also known as H1F1, HIST1H1A. Experimental evidence at protein level: Swiss-Prot protein existence level 1. Histone H1 protein binds to linker DNA between nucleosomes forming the macromolecular structure known as the chromatin fiber. Histones H1 are necessary for the condensation of nucleosome chains into higher-order structured fibers. Acts also as a regulator of individual gene transcription through chromatin remodeling, nucleosome spacing and DNA methylation (By similarity). From Homo sapiens (Human).
   1955..2039    +  CDS            large T antigen (fragment): large T antigen from SV40 (simian virus 40)
   2062..2183    +  polyA_signal   SV40 poly(A) signal: SV40 polyadenylation signal
   2217..2645    -  rep_origin     f1 ori (sequence partly withheld): f1 bacteriophage origin of replication; arrow indicates direction of (+) strand synthesis
   2672..2776    +  promoter       AmpR promoter: bla
   2845..3055    +  promoter       SV40 promoter: SV40 early promoter
   3098..3892    +  CDS            NeoR/KanR: aminoglycoside phosphotransferase from Tn5; aph(3')-II (or nptII); confers resistance to neomycin, kanamycin, and G418 (Geneticin®)
   3913..4065    +  CDS            ble (fragment): BLE_KLEPN - Experimental evidence at protein level: Swiss-Prot protein existence level 1. Binding protein with a strong affinity to the bleomycin family of antibiotics. Binds to CL990; an antimitotic-antibiotic compound. From Klebsiella pneumoniae.
   4124..4171    +  polyA_signal   HSV TK poly(A) signal: herpes simplex virus thymidine kinase polyadenylation signal (Cole and Stacy, 1985)
   4262..4278    -  polyA_signal   bGH poly(A) signal (fragment): bovine growth hormone polyadenylation signal
   4500..5088    +  rep_origin     ori: high-copy-number ColE1/pMB1/pBR322/pUC origin of replication
   5203..5262    +  enhancer       CMV enhancer (fragment): human cytomegalovirus immediate early enhancer
>Addgene plasmid #32894 | pEGFP-H1.1 | addgene full sequence | sequence record 338154 | Addgene NGS Result
CGTTACATAACTTACGGTAAATGGCCCGCCTGGCTGACCGCCCAACGACCCCCGCCCATTGACGTCAATA
ATGACGTATGTTCCCATAGTAACGCCAATAGGGACTTTCCATTGACGTCAATGGGTGGAGTATTTACGGT
AAACTGCCCACTTGGCAGTACATCAAGTGTATCATATGCCAAGTACGCCCCCTATTGACGTCAATGACGG
TAAATGGCCCGCCTGGCATTATGCCCAGTACATGACCTTATGGGACTTTCCTACTTGGCAGTACATCTAC
GTATTAGTCATCGCTATTACCATGGTGATGCGGTTTTGGCAGTACATCAATGGGCGTGGATAGCGGTTTG
ACTCACGGGGATTTCCAAGTCTCCACCCCATTGACGTCAATGGGAGTTTGTTTTGGCACCAAAATCAACG
GGACTTTCCAAAATGTCGTAACAACTCCGCCCCATTGACGCAAATGGGCGGTAGGCGTGTACGGTGGGAG
GTCTATATAAGCAGAGCTGGTTTAGTGAACCGTCAGATCCGCTAGCGCTACCGGTCGCCACCATGGTGAG
CAAGGGCGAGGAGCTGTTCACCGGGGTGGTGCCCATCCTGGTCGAGCTGGACGGCGACGTAAACGGCCAC
AAGTTCAGCGTGTCCGGCGAGGGCGAGGGCGATGCCACCTACGGCAAGCTGACCCTGAAGTTCATCTGCA
CCACCGGCAAGCTGCCCGTGCCCTGGCCCACCCTCGTGACCACCCTGACCTACGGCGTGCAGTGCTTCAG
CCGCTACCCCGACCACATGAAGCAGCACGACTTCTTCAAGTCCGCCATGCCCGAAGGCTACGTCCAGGAG
CGCACCATCTTCTTCAAGGACGACGGCAACTACAAGACCCGCGCCGAGGTGAAGTTCGAGGGCGACACCC
TGGTGAACCGCATCGAGCTGAAGGGCATCGACTTCAAGGAGGACGGCAACATCCTGGGGCACAAGCTGGA
GTACAACTACAACAGCCACAACGTCTATATCATGGCCGACAAGCAGAAGAACGGCATCAAGGTGAACTTC
AAGATCCGCCACAACATCGAGGACGGCAGCGTGCAGCTCGCCGACCACTACCAGCAGAACACCCCCATCG
GCGACGGCCCCGTGCTGCTGCCCGACAACCACTACCTGAGCACCCAGTCCGCCCTGAGCAAAGACCCCAA
CGAGAAGCGCGATCACATGGTCCTGCTGGAGTTCGTGACCGCCGCCGGGATCACTCTCGGCATGGACGAG
CTGTACAAGTCCGGACTCAGATCTATGTCTGAAACAGTGCCTCCCGCCCCCGCCGCTTCTGCTGCTCCTG
AGAAACCTTTAGCTGGCAAGAAGGCAAAGAAACCTGCTAAGGCTGCAGCAGCCTCCAAGAAAAAACCCGC
TGGCCCTTCCGTGTCAGAGCTGATCGTGCAGGCTGCTTCCTCCTCTAAGGAGCGTGGTGGTGTGTCGTTG
GCAGCTCTTAAAAAGGCGCTGGCGGCCGCAGGCTACGACGTGGAGAAGAACAACAGCCGCATTAAGCTGG
GCATTAAGAGCCTGGTAAGCAAGGGAACGTTGGTGCAGACAAAGGGTACCGGAGCCTCGGGTTCCTTCAA
GCTCAACAAGAAGGCGTCCTCCGTGGAAACCAAGCCCGGCGCCTCAAAGGTGGCTACAAAAACTAAGGCA
ACGGGTGCATCTAAAAAGCTCAAAAAGGCCACGGGGGCTAGCAAAAAGAGCGTCAAGACTCCGAAAAAGG
CTAAAAAGCCTGCGGCAACAAGGAAATCCTCCAAGAATCCAAAAAAACCCAAAACTGTAAAGCCCAAGAA
AGTAGCTAAAAGCCCTGCTAAAGCTAAGGCTGTAAAACCCAAGGCGGCCAAGGCTAGGGTGACGAAGCCA
AAGACTGCCAAACCCAAGAAAGCGGCACCCAAGAAAAAGTAAGGATCCACCGGATCTAGATAACTGATCA
TAATCAGCCATACCACATTTGTAGAGGTTTTACTTGCTTTAAAAAACCTCCCACACCTCCCCCTGAACCT
GAAACATAAAATGAATGCAATTGTTGTTGTTAACTTGTTTATTGCAGCTTATAATGGTTACAAATAAAGC
AATAGCATCACAAATTTCACAAATAAAGCATTTTTTTCACTGCATTCTAGTTGTGGTTTGTCCAAACTCA
TCAATGTATCTTAACGCGTAAATTGTAAGCGTTAATATTTTGTTAAAATTCGCGTTAAATTTTTGTTAAA
TCAGCTCATTTTTTAACCAATAGGCCGAAATCGGCAAAATCCCTTATAAATCAAAAGAATAGACCGAGAT
AGGGT
[37 nt withheld, positions 2316-2352]
AAAGAACGTGGACTCCAACGTCAAAGG
[49 nt withheld, positions 2380-2428]
T
[91 nt withheld, positions 2430-2520]
G
[124 nt withheld, positions 2522-2645]
CAGGTGGCACTTTTCGGGGAAATGTGCGCGGAACCCCTATTTGTTTATTTTTCTAAATACATTCAAATAT
GTATCCGCTCATGAGACAATAACCCTGATAAATGCTTCAATAATATTGAAAAAGGAAGAGTCCTGAGGCG
GAAAGAACCAGCTGTGGAATGTGTGTCAGTTAGGGTGTGGAAAGTCCCCAGGCTCCCCAGCAGGCAGAAG
TATGCAAAGCATGCATCTCAATTAGTCAGCAACCATAGTCCCGCCCCTAACTCCGCCCATCCCGCCCCTA
ACTCCGCCCAGTTCCGCCCATTCTCCGCCCCATGGCTGACTAATTTTTTTTATTTATGCAGAGGCCGAGG
CCGCCTCGGCCTCTGAGCTATTCCAGAAGTAGTGAGGAGGCTTTTTTGGAGGCCTAGGCTTTTGCAAAGA
TCGATCAAGAGACAGGATGAGGATCGTTTCGCATGATTGAACAAGATGGATTGCACGCAGGTTCTCCGGC
CGCTTGGGTGGAGAGGCTATTCGGCTATGACTGGGCACAACAGACAATCGGCTGCTCTGATGCCGCCGTG
TTCCGGCTGTCAGCGCAGGGGCGCCCGGTTCTTTTTGTCAAGACCGACCTGTCCGGTGCCCTGAATGAAC
TGCAAGACGAGGCAGCGCGGCTATCGTGGCTGGCCACGACGGGCGTTCCTTGCGCAGCTGTGCTCGACGT
TGTCACTGAAGCGGGAAGGGACTGGCTGCTATTGGGCGAAGTGCCGGGGCAGGATCTCCTGTCATCTCAC
CTTGCTCCTGCCGAGAAAGTATCCATCATGGCTGATGCAATGCGGCGGCTGCATACGCTTGATCCGGCTA
CCTGCCCATTCGACCACCAAGCGAAACATCGCATCGAGCGAGCACGTACTCGGATGGAAGCCGGTCTTGT
CGATCAGGATGATCTGGACGAAGAGCATCAGGGGCTCGCGCCAGCCGAACTGTTCGCCAGGCTCAAGGCG
AGCATGCCCGACGGCGAGGATCTCGTCGTGACCCATGGCGATGCCTGCTTGCCGAATATCATGGTGGAAA
ATGGCCGCTTTTCTGGATTCATCGACTGTGGCCGGCTGGGTGTGGCGGACCGCTATCAGGACATAGCGTT
GGCTACCCGTGATATTGCTGAAGAGCTTGGCGGCGAATGGGCTGACCGCTTCCTCGTGCTTTACGGTATC
GCCGCTCCCGATTCGCAGCGCATCGCCTTCTATCGCCTTCTTGACGAGTTCTTCTGAGCGGGACTCTGGG
GTTCGAAATGACCGACCAAGCGACGCCCAACCTGCCATCACGAGATTTCGATTCCACCGCCGCCTTCTAT
GAAAGGTTGGGCTTCGGAATCGTTTTCCGGGACGCCGGCTGGATGATCCTCCAGCGCGGGGATCTCATGC
TGGAGTTCTTCGCCCACCCTAGGGGGAGGCTAACTGAAACACGGAAGGAGACAATACCGGAAGGAACCCG
CGCTATGACGGCAATAAAAAGACAGAATAAAACGCACGGTGTTGGGTCGTTTGTTCATAAACGCGGGGTT
CGGTCCCAGGGCTGGCACTCTGTCGATACCCCACCGAGACCCCATTGGGGCCAATACGCCCGCGTTTCTT
CCTTTTCCCCACCCCACCCCCCAAGTTCGGGTGAAGGCCCAGGGCTCGCAGCCAACGTCGGGGCGGCAGG
CCCTGCCATAGCCTCAGGTTACTCATATATACTTTAGATTGATTTAAAACTTCATTTTTAATTTAAAAGG
ATCTAGGTGAAGATCCTTTTTGATAATCTCATGACCAAAATCCCTTAACGTGAGTTTTCGTTCCACTGAG
CGTCAGACCCCGTAGAAAAGATCAAAGGATCTTCTTGAGATCCTTTTTTTCTGCGCGTAATCTGCTGCTT
GCAAACAAAAAAACCACCGCTACCAGCGGTGGTTTGTTTGCCGGATCAAGAGCTACCAACTCTTTTTCCG
AAGGTAACTGGCTTCAGCAGAGCGCAGATACCAAATACTGTTCTTCTAGTGTAGCCGTAGTTAGGCCACC
ACTTCAAGAACTCTGTAGCACCGCCTACATACCTCGCTCTGCTAATCCTGTTACCAGTGGCTGCTGCCAG
TGGCGATAAGTCGTGTCTTACCGGGTTGGACTCAAGACGATAGTTACCGGATAAGGCGCAGCGGTCGGGC
TGAACGGGGGGTTCGTGCACACAGCCCAGCTTGGAGCGAACGACCTACACCGAACTGAGATACCTACAGC
GTGAGCTATGAGAAAGCGCCACGCTTCCCGAAGGGAGAAAGGCGGACAGGTATCCGGTAAGCGGCAGGGT
CGGAACAGGAGAGCGCACGAGGGAGCTTCCAGGGGGAAACGCCTGGTATCTTTATAGTCCTGTCGGGTTT
CGCCACCTCTGACTTGAGCGTCGATTTTTGTGATGCTCGTCAGGGGGGCGGAGCCTATGGAAAAACGCCA
GCAACGCGGCCTTTTTACGGTTCCTGGCCTTTTGCTGGCCTTTTGCTCACATGTTCTTTCCTGCGTTATC
CCCTGATTCTGTGGATAACCGTATTACCGCCATGCATTAGTTATTAATAGTAATCAATTACGGGGTCATT
AGTTCATAGCCCATATATGGAGTTCCG
