>Addgene plasmid #32894 | pEGFP-H1.1 | addgene partial sequence | sequence record 39245 | EGFP-C 5'-CATGGTCCTGCTGGAGTTCGTG-3'
GTCCGGACTCAGATCTATGTCTGAAACAGTGCCTCCCGCCCCCGCCGCTTCTGCTGCTCCTGAGAAACCT
TTAGCTGGCAAGAAGGCAAAGAAACCTGCTAAGGCTGCAGCAGCCTCCAAGAAAAAACCCGCTGGCCCTT
CCGTGTCAGAGCTGATCGTGCAGGCTGCTTCCTCCTCTAAGGAGCGTGGTGGTGTGTCGTTGGCAGCTCT
TAAAAAGGCGCTGGCGGCCGCAGGCTACGACGTGGAGAAGAACAACAGCCGCATTAAGCTGGGCATTAAG
AGCCTGGTAAGCAAGGGAACGTTGGTGCAGACAAAGGGTACCGGAGCCTCGGGTTCCTTCAAGCTCAACA
AGAAGGCGTCCTCCGTGGAAACCAAGCCCGGCGCCTCAAAGGTGGCTACAAAAACTAAGGCAACGGGTGC
ATCTAAAAAGCTCAAAAAGGCCACGGGGGCTAGCAAAAAGAGCGTCAAGACTCCGAAAAAGGCTAAAAAG
CCTGCGGCAACAAGGAAATCCTCCAAGAATCCAAAAAAACCCAAAACTGTAAAGCCCAAGAAAGTAGCTA
AAAGCCCTGCTAAAGCTAAGGCTGTAAAACCCAAGGCGGCCAAGGCTAGGGTGACGAAGCCAAAGACTGC
CAAACCCAAGAAAGCGGCACCCAAGAAAAAGTAAGGATCCACCGGATCTAGATAACTGATCATAATCAGC
CATACCACATTTGTAGAGGTTTTACTTGCTTTAAAAAACCTCCCACACCTCCCCCTGAACCTGAAACATA
AAATGAATGCAATTGTTGTTGTTAACTTGTTTATTGCAGCTTATAATGGTT
